Addgene plasmid #51646: CD226-bio-His
Purpose: Expresses full-length CD226 antigen precursor ectodomain in mammalian cells. C-terminal rat Cd4d3+4 tag, biotinylation sequence and His tag.
Depositing lab: Gavin Wright. Depositing organization: Wellcome Sanger Institute. Publication: A human platelet receptor protein microarray identifies FcepsilonR1alpha as an activating PEAR1 ligand. Sun Y, Vandenbriele C, Kauskot A, Verhamme P, Hoylaerts MF, Wright GJ. Mol Cell Proteomics. 2015 Feb 23. pii: mcp.M114.046946. 10.1074/mcp.M114.046946 PubMed 25713122.
Backbone
  Vector backbone: pTT3
  Backbone manufacturer: Yves Durocher, NRC
  Backbone size w/o insert (bp): 6618
  Total vector size (bp): 7394
  Modifications to backbone: Rat CD4 d3+4, enzymatic biotinylation sequence, linker and His tag (CD4d3+4-BioLHis).
  Vector type: Mammalian Expression
Growth in bacteria
  Bacterial resistance: Ampicillin, 100 μg/mL
  Growth temperature: 37°C
  Growth strain: Top10
  Copy number: High Copy
Gene/Insert
  Gene/Insert name: CD226 (alt name: CD226 antigen precursor)
  Species: H. sapiens (human)
  Insert size (bp): 776
  Entrez Gene: CD226 (a.k.a. DNAM-1, DNAM1, PTA1, TLiSA1)
  Promoter: CMV
  Tag / fusion protein: rat CD4 d3+4 (C terminal on backbone); enzymatic biotinylation sequence (C terminal on backbone); His tag (C terminal on backbone)
  Cloning method: Restriction Enzyme; 5′ cloning site NotI (not destroyed); 3′ cloning site AscI (not destroyed)
  Sequencing primers: 5′ CMV-fwd
Resource information
  A portion of this plasmid was derived from a plasmid made by: Insert was chemically synthesised.
Terms and licenses: Academic/Nonprofit Terms; Industry Terms: Not Available to Industry
Depositor comments: Article ref 12
How to cite: CD226-bio-His was a gift from Gavin Wright (Addgene plasmid # 51646 ; http://n2t.net/addgene:51646 ; RRID:Addgene_51646)
