[The description below was written by a language model from this plasmid's Addgene catalogue record and pLannotate feature annotations shown in this document.]
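Description:
CD226-bio-His is a mammalian expression plasmid built on the pTT3 backbone for producing the soluble extracellular domain of human CD226 (also called DNAM-1, PTA1 or TLiSA1) as a secreted, tagged recombinant protein. In bacteria it is maintained as a high-copy plasmid through a ColE1/pUC-type origin and selected with ampicillin via the β-lactamase gene. The backbone also carries a fragment of the Epstein-Barr virus oriP, an element that allows episomal retention in cells supplying EBNA1 and is characteristic of vectors designed for high-yield transient transfection.

Expression is driven by the CMV immediate-early enhancer and promoter. These are followed by adenovirus-derived leader and splice sequences with a partial chimeric intron, which generally improve transcript processing, and the unit ends in a rabbit β-globin polyadenylation signal. The chemically synthesised CD226 ectodomain insert of about 776 bp sits between NotI and AscI sites that both remain intact. It is fused in frame at its C terminus to backbone-encoded modules: rat Cd4 domains 3 and 4, a peptide substrate for enzymatic biotinylation, a linker and a His tag. The feature table also annotates a short fragment of a mouse immunoglobulin heavy chain signal sequence just upstream of the CD226 coding region; the record does not state whether this or the native CD226 leader directs secretion. The remaining lac, tet and lacI fragments appear to be cloning-vector remnants.

The tag arrangement lets the ectodomain be purified through the His tag, captured in an oriented fashion on streptavidin surfaces after biotinylation, and detected or normalised through the Cd4 domains. The associated publication used such proteins in a human platelet receptor protein microarray to screen for extracellular receptor–ligand interactions.
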