Features (pLannotate 1.2.2; 19 found; start..end, strand, type, name):
      2..553     +  CDS            Cd4 (fragment): CD4_RAT - Experimental evidence at protein level: Swiss-Prot protein existence level 1. Integral membrane glycoprotein that plays an essential role in the immune response and serves multiple functions in responses against both external and internal offenses. In T-cells, functions primarily as a coreceptor for MHC class II molecule:peptide complex. The antigens presented by class II peptides are derived from extracellular proteins while class I peptides are derived from cytosolic proteins. Interacts simultaneously with the T-cell receptor (TCR) and the MHC class II presented by antigen presenti
    713..768     +  polyA_signal   β-globin poly(A) signal: rabbit β-globin polyadenylation signal (Gil and Proudfoot, 1987)
   1282..2963    -  rep_origin     oriP (fragment): Epstein-Barr virus oriP replication origin (Yates et al., 2000)
   3090..3194    +  promoter       AmpR promoter: bla
   3195..4055    +  CDS            AmpR: β-lactamase; bla; confers resistance to ampicillin, carbenicillin, and related antibiotics
   4226..4814    +  rep_origin     ori: high-copy-number ColE1/pMB1/pBR322/pUC origin of replication
   4997..5089    +  CDS            lacI (fragment): lac repressor; lacI; The lac repressor binds to the lac operator to inhibit transcription in E. coli. This inhibition can be relieved by adding lactose or isopropyl-β-D-thiogalactopyranoside (IPTG).
   5102..5123    +  protein_bind   CAP binding site: CAP binding activates transcription in the presence of cAMP. E. coli catabolite activator protein
   5138..5168    +  promoter       lac promoter: promoter for the E. coli lac operon
   5176..5192    +  protein_bind   lac operator: The lac repressor binds to the lac operator to inhibit transcription in E. coli. This inhibition can be relieved by adding lactose or isopropyl-β-D-thiogalactopyranoside (IPTG). lac repressor encoded by lacI
   5262..5278    +  promoter       tet promoter (fragment): E. coli promoter for tetracycline efflux protein gene
   5288..5313    -  CDS            bla(M) (fragment): β-lactamase lacking the signal sequence; bla(M); allows cytosolic expression of β-lactamase
   5487..5866    +  enhancer       CMV enhancer: human cytomegalovirus immediate early enhancer
   5868..6067    +  promoter       CMV promoter: human cytomegalovirus (CMV) immediate early promoter
   6135..6173    +  misc_feature   Ad SA (fragment): adenovirus major late transcript splice acceptor (Friedrich and Soriano, 1991)
   6206..6415    -  CDS            PTP (fragment): TERM_ADE02 - Experimental evidence at protein level: Swiss-Prot protein existence level 1. Protein covalently bound to the viral DNA that acts as a primer for viral genomic replication by DNA strand displacement. Assembles on the viral origin of replication in an initiation complex with viral polymerase, DBP, host NFIA and host POU2F1/OCT1. During initiation, the polymerase covalently couples the first dCTP with Ser- 580 of pTP. The terminal protein stimulates the template activity over 20 fold compared to protein-free templates. Neo-synthesized viral genomes are linked to two preterminal prot
   6446..6535    +  intron         chimeric intron (fragment): chimera between introns from adenovirus and immunoglobulin heavy chain genes
   6554..6600    +  CDS            IgH signal sequence (fragment): signal sequence from the mouse immunoglobulin heavy chain variable region
   6631..7       +  CDS            CD226 (fragment) (across the origin): CD226_HUMAN - Also known as DNAM1. Experimental evidence at protein level: Swiss-Prot protein existence level 1. Involved in intercellular adhesion, lymphocyte signaling, cytotoxicity and lymphokine secretion mediated by cytotoxic T- lymphocyte (CTL) and NK cell (PubMed:8673704). Cell surface receptor for NECTIN2. Upon ligand binding, stimulates T-cell proliferation and cytokine production, including that of IL2, IL5, IL10, IL13, and IFNG. Competes with PVRIG for NECTIN2-binding (PubMed:26755705). From Homo sapiens (Human).
>Addgene plasmid #51646 | CD226-bio-His | depositor full sequence | sequence record 78968 | CD226-bio-His sequence 7394 bps
GTCGACCTCCATCACGGCCTATAAGAGTGAGGGGGAGTCAGCGGAGTTCTCCTTCCCACTCAACCTTGGA
GAGGAAAGCCTGCAGGGAGAGTTGAGATGGAAGGCAGAGAAGGCTCCTTCTTCCCAGTCCTGGATCACCT
TCTCCCTAAAGAACCAAAAGGTGTCTGTGCAGAAGTCTACTAGCAACCCCAAGTTCCAGCTGTCCGAAAC
GCTCCCACTCACCCTTCAGATACCCCAGGTCTCCCTTCAGTTTGCTGGTTCTGGCAACCTGACCCTGACT
CTGGACAGAGGGATACTGTATCAGGAAGTGAACCTGGTGGTGATGAAAGTGACTCAGCCCGACAGCAACA
CTTTGACCTGTGAGGTGATGGGACCCACCTCACCCAAGATGAGACTGATCTTGAAGCAGGAGAATCAGGA
GGCCAGGGTCTCCAGGCAGGAGAAAGTGATTCAAGTGCAGGCCCCTGAAGCAGGGGTGTGGCAATGTCTA
CTGAGTGAAGGTGAAGAGGTCAAGATGGACTCCAAGATCCAGGTTTTATCCAAAGGGTTGAATTCCGGCA
GCCTGCACCACATCCTGGACGCCCAGAAGATGCTGTGGAACCACAGGGACAGGAACCTGCCTCCTCTGGC
CCCTCTGGGCCCCCACCACCATCACCACCATTGAGTCTAGACACGTGATTAATTAAGGATCCCCCGACCT
CGACCTCTGGCTAATAAAGGAAATTTATTTTCATTGCAATAGTGTGTTGGAATTTTTTGTGTCTCTCACT
CGGAAGGACATATGGGAGGGCAAATCATTTGGTCGAGATCCCTCGGAGATCTCTAGCTAGAGGATCGATC
CCCGCCCCGGACGAACTAAACCTGACTACGACATCTCTGCCCCTTCTTCGCGGGGCAGTGCATGTAATCC
CTTCAGTTGGTTGGTACAACTTGCCAACTGGGCCCTGTTCCACATGTGACACGGGGGGGGACCAAACACA
AAGGGGTTCTCTGACTGTAGTTGACATCCTTATAAATGGATGTGCACATTTGCCAACACTGAGTGGCTTT
CATCCTGGAGCAGACTTTGCAGTCTGTGGACTGCAACACAACATTGCCTTTATGTGTAACTCTTGGCTGA
AGCTCTTACACCAATGCTGGGGGACATGTACCTCCCAGGGGCCCAGGAAGACTACGGGAGGCTACACCAA
CGTCAATCAGAGGGGCCTGTGTAGCTACCGATAAGCGGACCCTCAAGAGGGCATTAGCAATAGTGTTTAT
AAGGCCCCCTTGTTAACCCTAAACGGGTAGCATATGCTTCCCGGGTAGTAGTATATACTATCCAGACTAA
CCCTAATTCAATAGCATATGTTACCCAACGGGAAGCATATGCTATCGAATTAGGGTTAGTAAAAGGGTCC
TAAGGAACAGCGATATCTCCCACCCCATGAGCTGTCACGGTTTTATTTACATGGGGTCAGGATTCCACGA
GGGTAGTGAACCATTTTAGTCACAAGGGCAGTGGCTGAAGATCAAGGAGCGGGCAGTGAACTCTCCTGAA
TCTTCGCCTGCTTCTTCATTCTCCTTCGTTTAGCTAATAGAATAACTGCTGAGTTGTGAACAGTAAGGTG
TATGTGAGGTGCTCGAAAACAAGGTTTCAGGTGACGCCCCCAGAATAAAATTTGGACGGGGGGTTCAGTG
GTGGCATTGTGCTATGACACCAATATAACCCTCACAAACCCCTTGGGCAATAAATACTAGTGTAGGAATG
AAACATTCTGAATATCTTTAACAATAGAAATCCATGGGGTGGGGACAAGCCGTAAAGACTGGATGTCCAT
CTCACACGAATTTATGGCTATGGGCAACACATAATCCTAGTGCAATATGATACTGGGGTTATTAAGATGT
GTCCCAGGCAGGGACCAAGACAGGTGAACCATGTTGTTACACTCTATTTGTAACAAGGGGAAAGAGAGTG
GACGCCGACAGCAGCGGACTCCACTGGTTGTCTCTAACACCCCCGAAAATTAAACGGGGCTCCACGCCAA
TGGGGCCCATAAACAAAGACAAGTGGCCACTCTTTTTTTTGAAATTGTGGAGTGGGGGCACGCGTCAGCC
CCCACACGCCGCCCTGCGGTTTTGGACTGTAAAATAAGGGTGTAATAACTTGGCTGATTGTAACCCCGCT
AACCACTGCGGTCAAACCACTTGCCCACAAAACCACTAATGGCACCCCGGGGAATACCTGCATAAGTAGG
TGGGCGGGCCAAGATAGGGGCGCGATTGCTGCGATCTGGAGGACAAATTACACACACTTGCGCCTGAGCG
CCAAGCACAGGGTTGTTGGTCCTCATATTCACGAGGTCGCTGAGAGCACGGTGGGCTAATGTTGCCATGG
GTAGCATATACTACCCAAATATCTGGATAGCATATGCTATCCTAATCTATATCTGGGTAGCATAGGCTAT
CCTAATCTATATCTGGGTAGCATATGCTATCCTAATCTATATCTGGGTAGTATATGCTATCCTAATTTAT
ATCTGGGTAGCATAGGCTATCCTAATCTATATCTGGGTAGCATATGCTATCCTAATCTATATCTGGGTAG
TATATGCTATCCTAATCTGTATCCGGGTAGCATATGCTATCCTAATAGAGATTAGGGTAGTATATGCTAT
CCTAATTTATATCTGGGTAGCATATACTACCCAAATATCTGGATAGCATATGCTATCCTAATCTATATCT
GGGTAGCATATGCTATCCTAATCTATATCTGGGTAGCATAGGCTATCCTAATCTATATCTGGGTAGCATA
TGCTATCCTAATCTATATCTGGGTAGTATATGCTATCCTAATTTATATCTGGGTAGCATAGGCTATCCTA
ATCTATATCTGGGTAGCATATGCTATCCTAATCTATATCTGGGTAGTATATGCTATCCTAATCTGTATCC
GGGTAGCATATGCTATCCTCATGATAAGCTGTCAAACATGAGAATTTTCTTGAAGACGAAAGGGCCTCGT
GATACGCCTATTTTTATAGGTTAATGTCATGATAATAATGGTTTCTTAGACGTCAGGTGGCACTTTTCGG
GGAAATGTGCGCGGAACCCCTATTTGTTTATTTTTCTAAATACATTCAAATATGTATCCGCTCATGAGAC
AATAACCCTGATAAATGCTTCAATAATATTGAAAAAGGAAGAGTATGAGTATTCAACATTTCCGTGTCGC
CCTTATTCCCTTTTTTGCGGCATTTTGCCTTCCTGTTTTTGCTCACCCAGAAACGCTGGTGAAAGTAAAA
GATGCTGAAGATCAGTTGGGTGCACGAGTGGGTTACATCGAACTGGATCTCAACAGCGGTAAGATCCTTG
AGAGTTTTCGCCCCGAAGAACGTTTTCCAATGATGAGCACTTTTAAAGTTCTGCTATGTGGCGCGGTATT
ATCCCGTGTTGACGCCGGGCAAGAGCAACTCGGTCGCCGCATACACTATTCTCAGAATGACTTGGTTGAG
TACTCACCAGTCACAGAAAAGCATCTTACGGATGGCATGACAGTAAGAGAATTATGCAGTGCTGCCATAA
CCATGAGTGATAACACTGCGGCCAACTTACTTCTGACAACGATCGGAGGACCGAAGGAGCTAACCGCTTT
TTTGCACAACATGGGGGATCATGTAACTCGCCTTGATCGTTGGGAACCGGAGCTGAATGAAGCCATACCA
AACGACGAGCGTGACACCACGATGCCTGCAGCAATGGCAACAACGTTGCGCAAACTATTAACTGGCGAAC
TACTTACTCTAGCTTCCCGGCAACAATTAATAGACTGGATGGAGGCGGATAAAGTTGCAGGACCACTTCT
GCGCTCGGCCCTTCCGGCTGGCTGGTTTATTGCTGATAAATCTGGAGCCGGTGAGCGTGGGTCTCGCGGT
ATCATTGCAGCACTGGGGCCAGATGGTAAGCCCTCCCGTATCGTAGTTATCTACACGACGGGGAGTCAGG
CAACTATGGATGAACGAAATAGACAGATCGCTGAGATAGGTGCCTCACTGATTAAGCATTGGTAACTGTC
AGACCAAGTTTACTCATATATACTTTAGATTGATTTAAAACTTCATTTTTAATTTAAAAGGATCTAGGTG
AAGATCCTTTTTGATAATCTCATGACCAAAATCCCTTAACGTGAGTTTTCGTTCCACTGAGCGTCAGACC
CCGTAGAAAAGATCAAAGGATCTTCTTGAGATCCTTTTTTTCTGCGCGTAATCTGCTGCTTGCAAACAAA
AAAACCACCGCTACCAGCGGTGGTTTGTTTGCCGGATCAAGAGCTACCAACTCTTTTTCCGAAGGTAACT
GGCTTCAGCAGAGCGCAGATACCAAATACTGTTCTTCTAGTGTAGCCGTAGTTAGGCCACCACTTCAAGA
ACTCTGTAGCACCGCCTACATACCTCGCTCTGCTAATCCTGTTACCAGTGGCTGCTGCCAGTGGCGATAA
GTCGTGTCTTACCGGGTTGGACTCAAGACGATAGTTACCGGATAAGGCGCAGCGGTCGGGCTGAACGGGG
GGTTCGTGCACACAGCCCAGCTTGGAGCGAACGACCTACACCGAACTGAGATACCTACAGCGTGAGCTAT
GAGAAAGCGCCACGCTTCCCGAAGGGAGAAAGGCGGACAGGTATCCGGTAAGCGGCAGGGTCGGAACAGG
AGAGCGCACGAGGGAGCTTCCAGGGGGAAACGCCTGGTATCTTTATAGTCCTGTCGGGTTTCGCCACCTC
TGACTTGAGCGTCGATTTTTGTGATGCTCGTCAGGGGGGCGGAGCCTATGGAAAAACGCCAGCAACGCGG
CCTTTTTACGGTTCCTGGCCTTTTGCTGGCCTTTTGCTCACATGTTCTTTCCTGCGTTATCCCCTGATTC
TGTGGATAACCGTATTACCGCCTTTGAGTGAGCTGATACCGCTCGCCGCAGCCGAACGACCGAGCGCAGC
GAGTCAGTGAGCGAGGAAGCGGAAGAGCGCCCAATACGCAAACCGCCTCTCCCCGCGCGTTGGCCGATTC
ATTAATGCAGCTGGCACGACAGGTTTCCCGACTGGAAAGCGGGCAGTGAGCGCAACGCAATTAATGTGAG
TTAGCTCACTCATTAGGCACCCCAGGCTTTACACTTTATGCTTCCGGCTCGTATGTTGTGTGGAATTGTG
AGCGGATAACAATTTCACACAGGAAACAGCTATGACCATGATTACGCCAAGCTCTAGCTAGAGGTCGACC
AATTCTCATGTTTGACAGCTTATCATCGCAGATCCGGGCAACGTTGTTGCCATTGCTGCAGGCGCAGAAC
TGGTAGGTATGGAAGATCTATACATTGAATCAATATTGGCAATTAGCCATATTAGTCATTGGTTATATAG
CATAAATCAATATTGGCTATTGGCCATTGCATACGTTGTATCTATATCATAATATGTACATTTATATTGG
CTCATGTCCAATATGACCGCCATGTTGACATTGATTATTGACTAGTTATTAATAGTAATCAATTACGGGG
TCATTAGTTCATAGCCCATATATGGAGTTCCGCGTTACATAACTTACGGTAAATGGCCCGCCTGGCTGAC
CGCCCAACGACCCCCGCCCATTGACGTCAATAATGACGTATGTTCCCATAGTAACGCCAATAGGGACTTT
CCATTGACGTCAATGGGTGGAGTATTTACGGTAAACTGCCCACTTGGCAGTACATCAAGTGTATCATATG
CCAAGTCCGCCCCCTATTGACGTCAATGACGGTAAATGGCCCGCCTGGCATTATGCCCAGTACATGACCT
TACGGGACTTTCCTACTTGGCAGTACATCTACGTATTAGTCATCGCTATTACCATGGTGATGCGGTTTTG
GCAGTACACCAATGGGCGTGGATAGCGGTTTGACTCACGGGGATTTCCAAGTCTCCACCCCATTGACGTC
AATGGGAGTTTGTTTTGGCACCAAAATCAACGGGACTTTCCAAAATGTCGTAATAACCCCGCCCCGTTGA
CGCAAATGGGCGGTAGGCGTGTACGGTGGGAGGTCTATATAAGCAGAGCTCGTTTAGTGAACCGTCAGAT
CCTCACTCTCTTCCGCATCGCTGTCTGCGAGGGCCAGCTGTTGGGCTCGCGGTTGAGGACAAACTCTTCG
CGGTCTTTCCAGTACTCTTGGATCGGAAACCCGTCGGCCTCCGAACGGTACTCCGCCACCGAGGGACCTG
AGCGAGTCCGCATCGACCGGATCGGAAAACCTCTCGAGAAAGGCGTCTAACCAGTCACAGTCGCAAGGTA
GGCTGAGCACCGTGGCGGGCGGCAGCGGGTGGCGGTCGGGGTTGTTTCTGGCGGAGGTGCTGCTGATGAT
GTAATTAAAGTAGGCGGTCTTGAGACGGCGGATGGTCGAGGTGAGGTGTGGCAGGCTTGAGATCCAGCTG
TTGGGGTGAGTACTCCCTCTCAAAAGCGGGCATTACTTCTGCGCTAAGATTGTCAGTTTCCAAAAACGAG
GAGGATTTGATATTCACCTGGCCCGATCTGGCCATACACTTGAGTGACAATGACATCCACTTTGCCTTTC
TCTCCACAGGTGTCCACTCCCAGGTCCAAGTTTAAACTGCGGCCGCCACCATGGACTACCCTACCCTGCT
GCTGGCCCTGCTGCACGTGTACCGGGCCCTGTGCGAAGAGGTGCTGTGGCACACCAGCGTGCCCTTCGCC
GAGAACATGAGCCTGGAATGCGTGTACCCCAGCATGGGCATCCTGACCCAGGTGGAGTGGTTCAAGATCG
GCACCCAGCAGGACAGCATTGCCATCTTCAGCCCCACCCACGGCATGGTCATCCGGAAGCCCTACGCAGA
GCGAGTCTATTTCCTGAACAGCACCATGGCCAGCAACAACATGACCCTGTTCTTCCGGAACGCCAGCGAG
GACGACGTGGGCTACTACAGCTGCAGCCTGTACACCTACCCCCAGGGCACCTGGCAGAAAGTGATCCAGG
TGGTGCAGAGCGACAGCTTTGAGGCCGCCGTGCCCAGCAATAGCCACATCGTGTCCGAGCCCGGCAAGAA
CGTGACCCTGACCTGTCAGCCCCAGATGACCTGGCCTGTGCAGGCCGTGAGATGGGAGAAGATCCAGCCC
CGACAGATTGATCTCCTGACCTACTGCAACCTGGTGCACGGCCGGAACTTCACCAGCAAGTTCCCCAGAC
AGATCGTGTCCAACTGCAGCCACGGCCGGTGGAGCGTGATCGTGATCCCCGACGTGACCGTGTCCGACAG
CGGCCTGTACCGGTGCTATCTGCAGGCCTCTGCCGGCGAGAACGAGACATTCGTGATGCGGCTGACCGTG
GCCGAGGGCAAGACCGACAACCAGTACACCCTGTTCGGCGCGCC
