>Addgene plasmid #51646 | CD226-bio-His | addgene partial sequence | sequence record 94479 | pMT2-F 5'-TTGCCTTTCTCTCCACAGGT-3'
ACTGCGGCCGCCACCATGGACTACCCTACCCTGCTGCTGGCCCTGCTGCACGTGTACCGGGCCCTGTGCG
AAGAGGTGCTGTGGCACACCAGCGTGCCCTTCGCCGAGAACATGAGCCTGGAATGCGTGTACCCCAGCAT
GGGCATCCTGACCCAGGTGGAGTGGTTCAAGATCGGCACCCAGCAGGACAGCATTGCCATCTTCAGCCCC
ACCCACGGCATGGTCATCCGGAAGCCCTACGCAGAGCGAGTCTATTTCCTGAACAGCACCATGGCCAGCA
ACAACATGACCCTGTTCTTCCGGAACGCCAGCGAGGACGACGTGGGCTACTACAGCTGCAGCCTGTACAC
CTACCCCCAGGGCACCTGGCAGAAAGTGATCCAGGTGGTGCAGAGCGACAGCTTTGAGGCCGCCGTGCCC
AGCAATAGCCACATCGTGTCCGAGCCCGGCAAGAACGTGACCCTGACCTGTCAGCCCCAGATGACCTGGC
CTGTGCAGGCCGTGAGATGGGAGAAGATCCAGCCCCGACAGATTGATCTCCTGACCTACTGCAACCTGGT
GCACGGCCGGAACTTCACCAGCAAGTTCCCCAGACAGATCGTGTCCAACTGCAGCCACGGCCGGTGGAGC
GTGATCGTGATCCCCGACGTGACCGTGTCCGACAGCGGCCTGTACCGGTGCTATCTGCAGGCCTCTGCCG
GCGAGAACGAGACATTCGTGATGCGGCTGACCGTGGCCGAGGGCAAGACCGACAACCAGTACACCCTGTT
CGGCGCGCCGTCGACCTCCATCACGGCCTATAA
