>Addgene plasmid #51646 | CD226-bio-His | addgene partial sequence | sequence record 94732 | rb_glob_PA_term-R 5'-CCCATATGTCCTTCCGAGTG-3'
ATAAATTTCCTTTATTAGCCAGAGGTCGAGGTCGGGGGATCCTTAATTAATCACGTGTCTAGACTCAATG
GTGGTGATGGTGGTGGGGGCCCAGAGGGGCCAGAGGAGGCAGGTTCCTGTCCCTGTGGTTCCACAGCATC
TTCTGGGCGTCCAGGATGTGGTGCAGGCTGCCGGAATTCAACCCTTTGGATAAAACCTGGATCTTGGAGT
CCATCTTGACCTCTTCACCTTCACTCAGTAGACATTGCCACACCCCTGCTTCAGGGGCCTGCACTTGAAT
CACTTTCTCCTGCCTGGAGACCCTGGCCTCCTGATTCTCCTGCTTCAAGATCAGTCTCATCTTGGGTGAG
GTGGGTCCCATCACCTCACAGGTCAAAGTGTTGCTGTCGGGCTGAGTCACTTTCATCACCACCAGGTTCA
CTTCCTGATACAGTATCCCTCTGTCCAGAGTCAGGGTCAGGTTGCCAGAACCAGCAAACTGAAGGGAGAC
CTGGGGTATCTGAAGGGTGAGTGGGAGCGTTTCGGACAGCTGGAACTTGGGGTTGCTAGTAGACTTCTGC
ACAGACACCTTTTGGTTCTTTAGGGAGAAGGTGATCCAGGACTGGGAAGAAGGAGCCTTCTCTGCCTTCC
ATCTCAACTCTCCCTGCAGGCTTTCCTCTCCAAGGTTGAGTGGGAAGGAGAACTCCGCTGACTCCCCCTC
ACTCTTATAGGCCGTGATGGAGGTCGACGGCGCGCCGAACAGGGTGTACTGGTTGTCGGTCTTGCCCTCG
GCCACGGTCAGCCGCATCACGAATGTCTCGTTCTCGCCGGCAGA
